>Addgene plasmid #187147 | pDONR221-HUWE1_UIM-mut | addgene full sequence | sequence record 371282 | Addgene NGS Result
CTTTCCTGCGTTATCCCCTGATTCTGTGGATAACCGTATTACCGCTAGCATGGATCTCGGGGACGTCTAA
CTACTAAGCGAGAGTAGGGAACTGCCAGGCATCAAATAAAACGAAAGGCTCAGTCGGAAGACTGGGCCTT
TCGTTTTATCTGTTGTTTGTCGGTGAACGCTCTCCTGAGTAGGACAAATCCGCCGGGAGCGGATTTGAAC
GTTGTGAAGCAACGGCCCGGAGGGTGGCGGGCAGGACGCCCGCCATAAACTGCCAGGCATCAAACTAAGC
AGAAGGCCATCCTGACGGATGGCCTTTTTGCGTTTCTACAAACTCTTCCTGTTAGTTAGTTACTTAAGCT
CGGGCCCCAAATAATGATTTTATTTTGACTGATAGTGACCTGTTCGTTGCAACAAATTGATAAGCAATGC
TTTTTTATAATGCCAACTTTGTACAAAAAAGCAGGCTTTAAAGGAACCAATTCAGTCGACATGAAAGTAG
ACAGGACTAAACTGAAGAAGACACCTACTGAGGCTCCTGCAGACTGCAGAGCCTTAATAGACAAACTCAA
AGTTTGTAATGATGAGCAACTTCTCTTGGAACTGCAGCAGATCAAAACATGGAACATTGGAAAGTGCGAG
TTATATCACTGGGTGGACCTGTTGGACCGCTTCGATGGAATACTGGCAGATGCTGGACAGACAGTGGAGA
ATATGTCATGGATGCTCGTATGTGATAGGCCAGAAAGAGAGCAACTGAAAATGCTTCTCTTGGCTGTGTT
GAACTTCACAGCCTTGCTCATTGAGTACAGCTTTTCCCGGCATCTGTACAGTTCCATAGAGCATTTGACA
ACTTTATTGGCTTCCTCTGATATGCAAGTGGTGCTGGCAGTCCTCAATCTCCTATATGTATTTAGCAAAA
GATCAAACTACATCACTCGTCTGGGATCTGACAAGAGGACCCCGCTGCTAACTCGGCTACAACATTTGGC
AGAGAGCTGGGGTGGAAAGGAGAATGGCTTTGGACTTGCAGAATGTTGCAGAGACTTGCATATGATGAAA
TATCCACCCAGTGCAACTACACTACACTTTGAATTCTATGCAGATCCTGGGGCCGAGGTCAAAATTGAGA
AAAGGACAACTAGTAACACACTACATTATATTCACATAGAGCAACTTGACAAGATTTCAGAAAGCCCTTC
TGAAATCATGGAATCTCTTACCAAAATGTACAGCATTCCTAAGGATAAGCAGATGCTGTTATTTACACAC
ATACGACTGGCCCATGGCTTTTCTAATCACAGGAAGCGATTGCAGGCAGTTCAGGCCAGACTGCATGCAA
TATCTATATTAGTGTATTCCAATGCCTTGCAGGAATCAGCAAACAGTATCTTGTATAATGGCTTGATAGA
GGAGTTAGTGGACGTGCTGCAAATAACGGATAAGCAGCTTATGGAGATTAAAGCAGCTTCTTTACGAACA
TTAACATCAATTGTCCACTTGGAGAGAACTCCCAAACTCAGCAGTATTATTGACTGTACTGGAACTGCCT
CCTACCATGGATTTTTGCCAGTGCTTGTAAGGAACTGTATCCAGGCCATGATTGATCCTTCCATGGATCC
ATACCCTCACCAGTTTGCCACTGCTCTCTTCTCTTTTTTATACCATCTGGCCAGCTACGATGCTGGTGGT
GAAGCCTTGGTCTCCTGTGGAATGATGGAAGCCTTATTGAAGGTCATAAAGTTTCTTGGCGATGAACAGG
ACCAGATAACATTTGTCACCAGAGCCGTCAGAGTGGTTGACCTTATCACCAACCTGGATATGGCAGCTTT
TCAATCCCATAGTGGACTTTCTATCTTCATTTATAGACTTGAGCATGAAGTAGATCTGTGCCGAAAAGAA
TGTCCGTTTGTGATCAAGCCAAAGATCCAGAGACCCAATACTACACAAGAAGGAGAGGAAATGGAAACTG
ATATGGATGGAGTCCAGTGTATTCCACAACGAGCAGCACTTCTGAAATCCATGTTGAATTTCCTCAAGAA
GGCCATCCAAGACCCTGCTTTCTCAGATGGCATACGACATGTGATGGATGGTTCTCTGCCTACCTCCCTG
AAACACATCATCAGCAATGCAGAATACTATGGCCCATCACTCTTCCTCCTAGCTACTGAAGTGGTGACTG
TGTTTGTATTTCAAGAACCATCACTGCTCTCCTCACTCCAGGACAATGGATTGACAGATGTCATGCTGCA
TGCACTGCTTATCAAAGATGTTCCTGCTACCCGTGAAGTCCTTGGCTCCCTCCCAAATGTATTCAGTGCA
CTCTGTTTGAATGCCCGAGGTCTTCAGTCTTTTGTTCAGTGTCAGCCTTTTGAACGCCTCTTCAAAGTTC
TTCTGTCTCCAGATTACCTCCCAGCCATGCGGAGGAGGAGAAGTTCTGATCCCCTTGGGGATACTGCATC
CAACCTGGGGAGTGCTGTCGATGAGCTCATGAGACATCAGCCCACCCTTAAAACAGATGCAACGACTGCC
ATCATCAAGTTACTTGAAGAAATCTGTAATCTTGGAAGGGACCCCAAATACATCTGTCAGAAGCCATCGA
TCCAGAAGGCAGATGGCACTGCCACTGCTCCTCCCCCAAGGTCTAATCATGCCGCAGAAGAAGCCTCTAG
TGAGGATGAGGAGGAAGAGGAAGTACAGGCCATGCAGAGCTTTAATTCTACCCAGCAAAATGAAACTGAG
CCTAATCAGCAGGTTGTTGGTACAGAGGAACGTATTCCTATTCCCCTCATGGATTACATCCTTAATGTGA
TGAAATTTGTGGAATCTATTCTGAGCAACAATACAACAGATGACCACTGCCAGGAATTTGTGAATCAGAA
AGGACTGTTGCCTTTGGTTACCATTTTGGGTCTTCCCAATCTGCCCATTGACTTTCCCACATCTGCTGCC
TGTCAGGCTGTTGCAGGTGTCTGCAAATCCATATTGACACTGTCACATGAACCCAAAGTCCTTCAAGAGG
GTCTCCTTCAGTTGGACTCCATCCTCTCCTCCCTGGAGCCCTTACACCGCCCCATTGAATCCCCTGGGGG
CTCAGTGTTGTTGCGAGAACTGGCTTGCGCAGGCAATGTTGCTGATGCTACCCTCTCAGCCCAGGCCACA
CCTCTGCTGCATGCACTCACTGCTGCCCATGCCTACATCATGATGTTTGTTCATACTTGCAGAGTTGGAC
AGAGTGAAATTCGTTCCATCTCCGTAAACCAGTGGGGCTCTCAATTGGGTCTGAGTGTTTTGAGCAAGCT
GAGCCAGTTATACTGTTCCCTGGTGTGGGAAAGCACTGTCCTCCTCTCTCTGTGTACCCCAAACAGCCTA
CCATCTGGGTGTGAATTTGGCCAGGCAGATATGCAGAAACTGGTTCCAAAGGATGAGAAGGCAGGTACGA
CCCAGGGCGGAAAAAGATCAGATGGGGAACAGGATGGAGCAGCTGGAAGTATGGATGCTTCTACCCAGGG
CTTATTAGAAGGCATTGGGCTAGATGGTGACACATTGGCTCCCATGGAGACAGATGAACCTACTGCTTCA
GACTCTAAGGGCAAATCTAAAATCACACCAGCAATGGCTGCCAGAATTAAGCAAATCAAGCCTTTGTTAT
CAGCTTCCTCCAGATTAGGCCGAGCACTTGCTGAGCTATTTGGACTTCTTGTTAAACTTTGTGTGGGATC
TCCTGTCCGCCAGAGAAGGAGCCATCATGCTGCCAGCACCACTACAGCACCGACACCTGCCGCGCGATCA
ACAGCCTCAGCTCTCACTAAGCTCTTGACTAAGGGGTTATCTTGGCAGCCCCCACCATATACACCTACTC
CCCGATTCAGGCTGACATTCTTCATCTGTTCAGTTGGTTTCACATCCCCAATGCTGTTTGATGAGAGGAA
GTATCCCTACCACCTCATGCTGCAAAAATTTCTCTGCTCCGGAGGCCACAATGCTCTTTTTGAAACTTTC
AACTGGGCTCTGTCCATGGGAGGTAAAGTTCCTGTTTCTGAGGGATTGGAACACTCAGACTTGCCTGATG
GCACAGGAGAATTCCTAGATGCCTGGCTTATGCTGGTGGAGAAGATGGTGAATCCCACCACGGTGCTTGA
ATCTCCACATTCGCTGCCTGCCAAATTGCCTGGAGGTGTCCAGAACTTTCCCCAGTTCAGTGCACTGCGC
TTCCTTGTGGTAACTCAGAAAGCAGCCTTTACTTGCATCAAAAACTTATGGAACCGGAAACCCCTGAAGG
TATATGGTGGACGAATGGCTGAATCGATGCTGGCCATTCTATGCCACATCCTCCGAGGAGAACCTGTGAT
TCGAGAGAGACTAAGCAAGGAGAAGGAGGGGTCTCGAGGAGAAGAGGATACAGGGCAAGAGGAAGGTGGC
TCCCGCCGGGAACCTCAAGTCAACCAGCAACAACTGCAACAGCTCATGGACATGGGCTTCACAAGGGAAC
ATGCAATGGAGGCACTGTTGAACACCAGCACCATGGAGCAGGCCACAGAGTACCTTTTAACCCACCCTCC
TCCAATCATGGGAGGAGTTGTTCGGGATCTCAGCATGTCTGAAGAGGACCAGATGATGAGAGGCATTGCT
ATGGCGCTGGGACAGGATATTCCAATGGATCAAAGGGCAGAGTCACCTGAGGAAGTTGCTTGCCGGAAGG
AGGAAGAGGAACGGAAAGCTCGGGAAAAGCAGGAGGAGGAAGAGGCTAAATGTCTAGAGAAGTTCCAGGA
TGCTGACCCGTTGGAACAAGATGAGCTCCACACTTTCACAGATACTATGTTGCCAGGCTGCTTCCACCTT
CTTGATGAGCTGCCAGACACAGTATACCGTGTGTGTGACCTGATCATGACAGCAATCAAACGTAATGGAG
CAGATTATCGTGACATGATTCTGAAGCAAGTAGTCAATCAGGTGTGGGAAGCTGCTGATGTATTGATCAA
AGCTGCTCTTCCCCTGACAACAAGTGACACAAAAACCGTGTCAGAGTGGATAAGTCAGATGGCCACACTG
CCCCAGGCCTCCAATTTGGCTACTAGAATCTTGCTTTTAACGCTACTTTTTGAGGAGTTGAAGCTACCTT
GTGCTTGGGTGGTTGAATCAAGTGGCATCCTTAATGTCCTAATCAAACTCTTGGAAGTGGTTCAGCCCTG
CCTCCAGGCAGCCAAGGAGCAGAAGGAAGTCCAGACCCCAAAGTGGATCACACCAGTGTTGCTCCTGATT
GATTTCTATGAAAAGACAGCCATCTCCTCAAAAAGGAGAGCCCAGATGACTAAGTACCTGCAATCCAACA
GCAACAACTGGCGCTGGTTTGATGATCGCTCTGGGCGTTGGTGTAGTTACAGTGCAAGCAACAATAGCAC
TATTGATTCTGCCTGGAAATCTGGAGAGACAAGCGTGCGATTCACTGCAGGCCGAAGAAGATACACGGTC
CAATTCACTACAATGGTGCAGGTTAATGAGGAAACAGGGAACCGACGCCCTGTGATGCTGACTCTCCTCA
GGGTACCTCGGCTGAATAAAAATTCAAAAAACAGCAATGGACAGGAACTAGAGAAGACGCTGGAAGAAAG
CAAAGAAATGGATATCAAACGTAAAGAAAATAAAGGCAATGATACCCCTTTGGCCCTAGAGAGTACAAAC
ACTGAAAAGGAGACAAGCCTGGAGGAAACAAAAATCGGGGAGATCCTGATCCAGGGCTTGACAGAAGATA
TGGTGACTGTTTTAATCCGGGCCTGCGTGAGCATGCTGGGAGTCCCTGTGGACCCAGATACTTTGCATGC
CACCCTTCGTCTCTGTCTGAGGCTCACCCGGGACCACAAATATGCCATGATGTTTGCAGAACTGAAGAGT
ACCCGCATGATCTTGAATTTGACCCAGAGCTCAGGCTTCAATGGGTTTACTCCCCTGGTCACCCTTCTCT
TAAGACACATCATTGAGGACCCCTGTACCCTTCGTCATACCATGGAAAAGGTTGTTCGCTCAGCAGCTAC
AAGTGGAGCTGGTAGCACTACCTCTGGTGTTGTGTCTGGCAGCCTCGGCTCTCGGGAGATCAACTACATC
CTTCGTGTCCTTGGGCCAGCCGCATGCCGCAATCCAGACATATTCACAGAAGTGGCCAACTGCTGTATCC
GCATCGCCCTTCCTGCCCCTCGAGGCTCAGGAACTGCTTCAGATGATGAATTTGAGAATCTTAGAATTAA
AGGCCCTAATGCTGTACAGCTGGTGAAGACCACCCCTTTGAAGCCCTCACCTCTGCCTGTCATCCCTGAT
ACTATCAAGGAAGTGATCTATGATATGCTGAATGCTCTGGCTGCATACCATGCTCCAGAGGAAGCCGATA
AATCTGATCCTAAACCTGGGGTTATGACCCAAGAGGTTGGCCAGCTCCTGCAAGACATGGGTGATGATGT
ATACCAGCAGTACCGGTCACTTACGCGTCAGAGCAGTGACTTTGATACGCAGTCAGGTTTTTCCATTAAT
AGTCAGGTCTTTGCTGCAGATGGTGCCTCCACTGAGACTTCCGCATCTGGGACCTCCCAAGGAGAGGCTT
CAACTCCAGAGGAGTCTCGAGATGGGAAGAAAGATAAAGAAGGGGACCGGGCCTCTGAGGAAGGCAAACA
GAAAGGCAAGGGCAGCAAACCTTTAATGCCTACCTCCACTATCCTTCGTCTTCTGGCAGAGTTGGTGAGG
TCCTATGTTGGTATTGCTACCCTGATTGCCAACTACAGCTACACTGTGGGCCAGTCTGAACTGATCAAAG
AGGACTGCAGTGTGCTAGCTTTTGTTCTGGACCACCTGCTCCCACATACCCAGAATGCAGAAGACAAGGA
CACCCCTGCCTTGGCCCGCCTGTTCCTCGCAAGCCTGGCTGCTGCAGGGAGTGGCACAGATGCCCAGGTG
GCCCTAGTGAATGAAGTAAAAGCAGCCCTTGGACGGGCACTGGCTATGGCTGAGAGTACAGAGAAACATG
CCAGGCTTCAGGCAGTGATGTGTATCATCAGTACTATCATGGAGTCCTGCCCCTCCACCTCCAGCTTCTA
CAGCAGTGCCACAGCGAAGACCCAGCACAATGGCATGAACAACATCATTCGGCTTTTCCTGAAGAAGGGA
CTGGTTAATGACCTGGCCAGAGTACCTCACAGCTTAGACCTGTCCAGTCCCAACATGGCCAACACAGTCA
ATGCTGCTCTGAAGCCTTTGGAAACACTTTCCCGGATTGTGAACCAGCCCAGTAGCCTTTTTGGCAGCAA
GAGTGCTTCTAGCAAGAACAAGTCTGAGCAGGATGCCCAAGGAGCCTCTCAAGATTCCAGTAGCAACCAG
CAGGACCCAGGCGAGCCTGGGGAAGCAGAAGTGCAGGAGGAGGATCATGATGTCACTCAGACAGAGGTGG
CAGATGGGGATATCATGGATGGGGAGGCTGAAACCGACTCAGTGGTGATTGCTGGGCAGCCTGAGGTGCT
CAGTTCACAAGAGATGCAGGTTGAGAATGAGCTGGAGGACCTGATAGATGAGTTGCTTGAGAGGGATGGC
GGATCTGGGAACAGTACAATTATAGTGAGCAGAAGTGGAGAGGATGAATCACAAGAGGACGTGCTGATGG
ATGAAGCTCCTTCCAACCTCAGCCAAGCTTCCACCTTGCAGGCCAACCGAGAAGATTCCATGAATATCCT
GGACCCTGAGGATGAGGAGGAGCACACTCAGGAAGAGGACAGCAGTGGCAGTAACGAGGATGAGGATGAT
AGTCAGGATGAAGAGGAGGAGGAGGAGGAAGATGAGGAAGATGATCAGGAGGATGATGAAGGTGAAGAGG
GAGATGAAGACGATGACGACGATGGCTCTGAGATGGAATTGGATGAGGATTATCCTGATATGAACGCTTC
TCCCTTGGTCCGATTTGAGCGCTTTGACCGGGAGGATGATCTCATCATTGAGTTTGACAACATGTTCTCC
AGTGCTACAGACATCCCCCCATCCCCAGGAAATATCCCTACCACCCATCCACTGATGGTGCGCCATGCAG
ACCACAGTTCTCTGACACTGGGCAGTGGCTCTTCAACAACTCGTCTCACCCAGGGCATCGGGCGCAGTCA
GAGGACCCTAAGGCAGCTGACGGCCAATACTGGCCACACCATTCATGTTCACTACCCTGGGAATCGCCAG
CCCAACCCTCCTCTTATACTGCAGAGGTTGCTTGGTCCCTCAGCTGCTGCTGACATCCTTCAGCTGAGCA
GCAGCCTTCCCCTACAAAGCCGGGGTCGGGCCCGCCTCCTGGTAGGCAACGATGACGTCCACATCATCGC
CCGTTCTGATGATGAGCTGCTGGATGACTTTTTCCATGATCAGAGCACAGCTACCAGCCAAGCAGGAACC
CTGTCCAGCATCCCCACAGCCCTGACCCGCTGGACAGAAGAATGCAAAGTTCTCGATGCTGAGAGCATGC
ATGACTGTGTTTCAGTGGTTAAAGTGTCCATTGTCAATCACCTGGAATTCCTGAGGGATGAGGAGCTGGA
AGAAAGGCGAGAGAAGCGCAGGAAACAACTGGCTGAGGAAGAAACAAAGATAACTGATAAAGGCAAAGAA
GATAAGGAGAACAGGGATCAGAGTGCACAGTGTACTGCATCTAAGTCAAATGACTCCACTGAACAGAATC
TCTCAGATGGGACGCCTATGCCTGACAGCTACCCAACAACCCCATCTTCAACTGATGCAGCTACATCTGA
GTCCAAGGAGACCCTTGGCACTCTGCAATCCTCACAACAGCAACCAACACTCCCAACCCCACCAGCTTTG
GGAGAGGTTCCTCAGGAGCTGCAGTCTCCAGCTGGAGAAGGGGGCAGCTCTACACAGCTATTGATGCCTG
TAGAGCCAGAGGAATTGGGTCCCACAAGGCCAAGTGGGGAAGCAGAAACAACTCAGATGGAGTTATCCCC
AGCTCCCACTATAACCTCACTTTCCCCAGAGAGAGCTGAGGATTCTGATGCACTGACGGCTGTCAGCAGT
CAGCTAGAAGGCTCTCCTATGGATACAAGCAGCCTGGCTTCCTGTACCTTAGAGGAGGCTGTGGGTGACA
CTTCAGCAGCTGGCAGTTCTGAGCAGCCCAGAGCAGGCAGCTCCACTCCTGGGGATGCCCCACCAGCTGT
GGCGGAAGTGCAAGGCAGGAGTGATGGGTCAGGGGAATCTGCCCAGCCACCTGAGGACAGCTCCCCACCT
GCATCCTCTGAGAGCTCTTCCACCAGAGATTCTGCCGTGGCCATTTCTGGCGCCGATTCCCGAGGAATCC
TAGAAGAGCCGTTGCCTTCAACAAGCAGTGAAGAAGAAGATCCCCTTGCGGGTATCAGTCTCCCTGAAGG
TGTGGACCCCTCTTTTCTGGCTGCCCTGCCTGATGACATCCGTCGGGAAGTTCTACAGAACCAGCTAGGC
ATTCGTCCACCAACCCGGACTGCCCCCTCCACAAATAGCTCAGCGCCTGCAGTGGTGGGGAATCCTGGTG
TGACTGAGGTGAGTCCCGAGTTTCTTGCGGCACTGCCACCCGCGATCCAAGAGGAAGTACTGGCACAGCA
GAGAGCTGAGCAGCAGCGACGAGAACTAGCACAGAATGCCAGCTCAGACACCCCTATGGACCCTGTGACC
TTCATCCAGACTCTGCCCTCAGACCTGCGCCGTAGTGTCCTAGAGGATATGGAGGACAGTGTGTTAGCTG
TGATGCCACCTGACATTGCAGCTGAGGCTCAAGCCCTGAGACGAGAGCAAGAAGCCCGGCAGCGACAGCT
CATGCATGAGCGTCTGTTTGGGCACAGTAGCACCTCCGCACTCTCTGCTATTCTCCGAAGCCCGGCTTTC
ACCAGTCGCTTAAGTGGCAACCGTGGGGTCCAGTATACTCGCCTTGCTGTGCAGAGAGGTGGCACCTTCC
AGATGGGGGGTAGCAGCAGCCATAACAGGCCTTCTGGCAGTAATGTAGATACTCTCCTCCGCCTCCGAGG
ACGGCTCCTTCTGGACCACGAAGCCCTTTCTTGTCTCTTGGTCCTACTTTTTGTGGATGAGCCAAAGCTC
AATACTAGCCGTCTACACCGAGTACTGAGAAATCTCTGCTACCATGCCCAGACCCGCCACTGGGTCATCC
GCAGTCTGCTCTCCATCTTGCAGCGCAGCAGTGAGAGTGAGCTATGCATTGAAACACCCAAACTCACTAC
AAGTGAGGAAAAGGGCAAAAAGTCGAGCAAGAGCTGTGGGTCAAGTAGCCATGAGAACCGTCCCCTGGAC
CTGCTACACAAGATGGAGTCAAAGAGCTCCAACCAGCTTTCCTGGCTCTCAGTATCCATGGATGCAGCCC
TAGGCTGCAGGACTAATATATTTCAGATCCAGCGTTCAGGGGGGCGTAAACATACCGAGAAGCATGCAAG
CGGTGGCTCCACCGTCCACATCCATCCCCAAGCTGCTCCTGTTGTCTGCAGACACGTTTTGGATACACTC
ATTCAATTGGCCAAGGTATTTCCCAGCCACTTCACACAGCAGCGGACCAAAGAAACAAACTGTGAGAGTG
ATCGGGAAAGGGGCAATAAGGCCTGTAGCCCATGCTCCTCACAGTCCTCCAGCAGTGGCATTTGCACAGA
CTTCTGGGACTTATTGGTAAAACTGGACAACATGAATGTCAGCCGGAAAGGCAAGAACTCCGTGAAGTCA
GTGCCAGTGAGCGCTGGCGGTGAGGGGGAAACCTCTCCATACAGCCTCGAGGCCTCTCCACTGGGGCAGC
TCATGAACATGTTGTCACACCCAGTCATCCGCCGGAGCTCTCTCTTAACTGAGAAACTCCTCAGACTCCT
TTCTCTCATCTCAATTGCTCTCCCAGAAAACAAGGTGTCAGAAGCACAGGCTAATTCTGGCAGCGGTGCT
TCCTCCACCACCACTGCCACCTCAACCACATCTACCACCACCACCACTGCCGCCTCCACCACGCCCACAC
CCCCTACTGCACCCACCCCTGTCACTTCTGCTCCAGCCCTGGTTGCTGCCACGGCTATTTCCACCATTGT
CGTAGCTGCTTCGACCACAGTGACTACCCCCACGACTGCTACCACTACTGTTTCAATTTCTCCCACTACT
AAGGGCAGCAAATCTCCAGCGAAGGTGAGTGATGGGGGCAGCAGCAGTACAGACTTTAAGATGGTGTCCT
CTGGCCTCACTGAAAACCAGCTACAGCTCTCTGTAGAGGTGTTGACATCCCACTCTTGTTCTGAGGAAGG
CTTAGAGGATGCAGCCAACGTACTACTGCAGCTCTCCCGGGGGGACTCTGGGACCCGGGACACTGTTCTC
AAGCTGCTACTGAATGGAGCCCGCCATCTGGGTTATACCCTTTGTAAACAAATAGGTACCCTGCTGGCCG
AGCTGCGGGAATACAACCTCGAGCAGCAGCGGCGAGCCCAATGTGAAACCCTCTCTCCTGATGGCCTGCC
TGAGGAGCAGCCACAGACCACCAAGCTGAAGGGCAAAATGCAGAGCAGGTTTGACATGGCTGAGAATGTG
GTAATTGTGGCATCTCAGAAGCGACCTTTGGGTGGCCGGGAGCTCCAGCTGCCTTCTATGTCCATGTTGA
CATCCAAGACATCTACCCAGAAGTTCTTCTTGAGGGTACTACAGGTCATCATCCAGCTCCGGGACGACAC
GCGCCGGGCTAACAAGAAAGCCAAGCAGACAGGCAGGCTAGGTTCCTCCGGTTTAGGCTCAGCTAGCAGC
ATCCAGGCAGCTGTTCGGCAGCTGGAGGCTGAGGCTGATGCCATTATACAAATGGTACGTGAGGGTCAAA
GGGCGCGGAGACAGCAACAAGCAGCAACGTCGGAGTCTAGCCAGTCAGAGGCGTCTGTCCGGAGGGAGGA
ATCACCCATGGATGTGGACCAGCCATCTCCCAGTGCTCAAGATACTCAATCCATTGCCTCCGATGGAACC
CCACAGGGGGAGAAGGAAAAGGAAGAAAGACCACCTGAGTTACCCCTGCTCAGCGAGCAGCTGAGTTTGG
ACGAGCTGTGGGACATGCTTGGGGAGTGTCTAAAGGAACTAGAGGAATCCCATGACCAGCATGCGGTGCT
AGTGCTACAGCCTGCTGTCGAGGCCTTCTTTCTGGTCCATGCCACAGAGCGGGAGAGCAAGCCTCCTGTC
CGAGACACCCGTGAGAGCCAGCTGGCACACATCAAGGACGAGCCTCCTCCACTCTCCCCTGCCCCCTTAA
CCCCAGCCACGCCTTCCTCCCTTGACCCATTCTTCTCCCGGGAGCCCTCATCTATGCACATCTCCTCAAG
CCTGCCCCCTGACACACAGAAGTTCCTTCGCTTTGCAGAGACTCACCGCACTGTGTTAAACCAGATCCTA
CGGCAGTCCACGACCCACCTTGCTGATGGGCCTTTTGCTGTCCTGGTAGACTACATTCGTGTCCTCGACT
TTGATGTCAAGCGCAAATATTTCCGCCAAGAGCTGGAGCGTTTAGATGAGGGGCTCCGGAAAGAAGACAT
GGCTGTGCATGTCCGTCGTGACCATGTGTTTGAAGACTCCTATCGTGAGCTGCATCGCAAATCCCCCGAA
GAAATGAAGAATCGATTGTATATAGTATTTGAAGGAGAAGAAGGGCAGGATGCTGGCGGGCTCCTGCGGG
AGTGGTATATGATCATCTCTCGAGAGATGTTTAACCCTATGTATGCCTTGTTCCGTACCTCACCTGGTGA
TCGAGTCACCTACACCATCAATCCATCTTCCCACTGCAACCCCAACCATCTGTCCTATTTTAAATTTGTC
GGACGCATTGTGGCCAAAGCTGTATATGACAACCGTCTTCTGGAGTGCTACTTTACTCGATCCTTTTACA
AACACATCTTGGGCAAGTCAGTCAGATATACAGATATGGAGAGTGAAGATTACCACTTCTACCAAGGTCT
GGTTTATCTGCTGGAAAATGATGTCTCCACACTAGGCTATGACCTCACCTTCAGCACTGAGGTCCAAGAG
TTTGGAGTTTGTGAAGTTCGTGACCTCAAACCCAATGGGGCCAACATCTTGGTAACAGAGGAGAATAAGA
AGGAGTATGTACACCTGGTATGCCAGATGAGAATGACAGGAGCCATCCGCAAGCAGTTGGCGGCTTTCTT
AGAAGGCTTCTATGAGATCATTCCAAAGCGCCTCATTTCCATCTTCACTGAGCAGGAGTTAGAGCTGCTT
ATATCAGGACTGCCCACCATTGACATCGATGATCTGAAATCCAACACTGAATACCACAAGTACCAGTCCA
ACTCTATTCAGATCCAGTGGTTCTGGAGAGCATTGCGTTCTTTCGATCAAGCTGACCGTGCCAAGTTCCT
CCAGTTTGTCACGGGTACTTCCAAGGTACCCCTGCAAGGCTTTGCTGCCCTCGAAGGCATGAATGGCATT
CAGAAGTTTCAGATCCATCGAGATGATAGGTCCACAGATCGCCTGCCTTCAGCTCACACATGTTTTAATC
AGCTGGATCTGCCTGCCTATGAGAGCTTTGAGAAGCTCCGCCACATGCTACTGTTGGCTATCCAGGAGTG
CTCTGAAGGCTTTGGGCTGGCCTAATAAGCGGCCGCGACCCAGCTTTCTTGTACAAAGTTGGCATTATAA
GAAAGCATTGCTTATCAATTTGTTGCAACGAACAGGTCACTATCAGTCAAAATAAAATCATTATTTGCCA
TCCAGCTGCAGCTCTGGCCCGTGTCTCAAAATCTCTGATGTTACATTGCACAAGATAAAAATATATCATC
ATGAACAATAAAACTGTCTGCTTACATAAACAGTAATACAAGGGGTGTTATGAGCCATATTCAACGGGAA
ACGTCGAGGCCGCGATTAAATTCCAACATGGATGCTGATTTATATGGGTATAAATGGGCTCGCGATAATG
TCGGGCAATCAGGTGCGACAATCTATCGCTTGTATGGGAAGCCCGATGCGCCAGAGTTGTTTCTGAAACA
TGGCAAAGGTAGCGTTGCCAATGATGTTACAGATGAGATGGTCAGACTAAACTGGCTGACGGAATTTATG
CCTCTTCCGACCATCAAGCATTTTATCCGTACTCCTGATGATGCATGGTTACTCACCACTGCGATCCCCG
GAAAAACAGCATTCCAGGTATTAGAAGAATATCCTGATTCAGGTGAAAATATTGTTGATGCGCTGGCAGT
GTCCCTGCGCCGGTTGCATTCGATTCCTGTTTGTAATTGTCCTTTTAACAGCGATCGCGTATTTCGTCTC
GCTCAGGCGCAATCACGAATGAATAACGGTTTGGTTGATGCGAGTGATTTTGATGACGAGCGTAATGGCT
GGCCTGTTGAACAAGTCTGGAAAGAAATGCATAAACTTTTGCCATTCTCACCGGATTCAGTCGTCACTCA
TGGTGATTTCTCACTTGATAACCTTATTTTTGACGAGGGGAAATTAATAGGTTGTATTGATGTTGGACGA
GTCGGAATCGCAGACCGATACCAGGATCTTGCCATCCTATGGAACTGCCTCGGTGAGTTTTCTCCTTCAT
TACAGAAACGGCTTTTTCAAAAATATGGTATTGATAATCCTGATATGAATAAATTGCAGTTTCATTTGAT
GCTCGATGAGTTTTTCTAATCAGAATTGGTTAATTGGTTGTAACATTATTCAGATTGGGCCCCGTTCCAC
TGAGCGTCAGACCCCGTAGAAAAGATCAAAGGATCTTCTTGAGATCCTTTTTTTCTGCGCGTAATCTGCT
GCTTGCAAACAAAAAAACCACCGCTACCAGCGGTGGTTTGTTTGCCGGATCAAGAGCTACCAACTCTTTT
TCCGAAGGTAACTGGCTTCAGCAGAGCGCAGATACCAAATACTGTTCTTCTAGTGTAGCCGTAGTTAGGC
CACCACTTCAAGAACTCTGTAGCACCGCCTACATACCTCGCTCTGCTAATCCTGTTACCAGTGGCTGCTG
CCAGTGGCGATAAGTCGTGTCTTACCGGGTTGGACTCAAGACGATAGTTACCGGATAAGGCGCAGCGGTC
GGGCTGAACGGGGGGTTCGTGCACACAGCCCAGCTTGGAGCGAACGACCTACACCGAACTGAGATACCTA
CAGCGTGAGCTATGAGAAAGCGCCACGCTTCCCGAAGGGAGAAAGGCGGACAGGTATCCGGTAAGCGGCA
GGGTCGGAACAGGAGAGCGCACGAGGGAGCTTCCAGGGGGAAACGCCTGGTATCTTTATAGTCCTGTCGG
GTTTCGCCACCTCTGACTTGAGCGTCGATTTTTGTGATGCTCGTCAGGGGGGCGGAGCCTATGGAAAAAC
GCCAGCAACGCGGCCTTTTTACGGTTCCTGGCCTTTTGCTGGCCTTTTGCTCACATGTT
Features (pLannotate 1.2.2; 8 found; start..end, strand, type, name):
      1..46      +  rep_origin     RSF ori (fragment): Plasmids containing the RSF 1030 origin of replication can be propagated in E. coli cells that contain additional plasmids with compatible origins.
    106..149     -  terminator     rrnB T1 terminator: Escherichia coli rrnB; transcription terminator T1 from the E. coli rrnB gene
    281..308     +  terminator     rrnB T2 terminator: transcription terminator T2 from the E. coli rrnB gene
    358..457     +  protein_bind   attL1: mutant version of attL; recombination site for the Gateway® LR reaction LR Clonase™
    481..13602   +  CDS            HUWE1: HUWE1_HUMAN - Also known as KIAA0312, KIAA1578, UREB1. Experimental evidence at protein level: Swiss-Prot protein existence level 1. E3 ubiquitin-protein ligase which mediates ubiquitination and subsequent proteasomal degradation of target proteins (PubMed:15989957, PubMed:19713937, PubMed:15567145, PubMed:15767685, PubMed:18488021, PubMed:17567951, PubMed:19037095, PubMed:20534529). Regulates apoptosis by catalyzing the polyubiquitination and degradation of MCL1 (PubMed:15989957). Mediates monoubiquitination of DNA polymerase beta (POLB) at 'Lys-41', 'Lys-61' and 'Lys-81', thereby playing a r
  13618..13717   -  protein_bind   attL2: mutant version of attL; recombination site for the Gateway® LR reaction LR Clonase™
  13840..14649   +  CDS            KanR: aminoglycoside phosphotransferase; aph(3')-Ia; confers resistance to kanamycin in bacteria or G418 (Geneticin®) in eukaryotes
  14739..15327   +  rep_origin     ori: high-copy-number ColE1/pMB1/pBR322/pUC origin of replication
