[The description below was written by a language model from this plasmid's Addgene catalogue record and pLannotate feature annotations shown in this document.]
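Description:
pDONR221-HUWE1_UIM-mut is a Gateway entry clone built on the pDONR221 backbone and carrying the full-length human HUWE1 coding sequence, about 13.1 kb of a 15.4 kb plasmid. It is maintained in E. coli from a high-copy ColE1/pUC-type origin and selected with kanamycin through the aph(3')-Ia resistance gene. The annotation also flags a 46-nt fragment resembling the RSF origin. This is most likely a short sequence match rather than a functional second replicon.

The HUWE1 open reading frame lies between attL1 and attL2, the recombination sites used in the Gateway LR reaction. These allow the insert to be moved in a defined orientation into any compatible attR-containing destination vector. Upstream of attL1 are the rrnB T1 and T2 transcription terminators, which insulate the insert from read-through transcription originating in the backbone. No promoter, tag or reporter is annotated around the gene, as expected for an entry clone: expression elements and any fusion partners are supplied by the destination vector. The record indicates the insert was assembled by Gibson cloning.

HUWE1 encodes a very large HECT-type E3 ubiquitin ligase that ubiquitinates substrates such as MCL1 and DNA polymerase beta. This version carries two substitutions, A1376G and S1382A. The construct name points to the ubiquitin-interacting motif (UIM) as their target, although the record does not describe their functional effect. The plasmid serves as a source clone for generating expression constructs of this UIM mutant, for example to compare with wild-type HUWE1 in studies of ligase activity and substrate recognition.
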