Addgene plasmid #187147: pDONR221-HUWE1_UIM-mut
Purpose: Entry clone
Depositing lab: Eric Fischer. Depositing organization: Dana-Farber Cancer Institute. Publication: Solenoid architecture of HUWE1 contributes to ligase activity and substrate recognition. Hunkeler M, Jin CY, Ma MW, Monda JK, Overwijn D, Bennett EJ, Fischer ES. Mol Cell. 2021 Sep 2;81(17):3468-3480.e7. doi: 10.1016/j.molcel.2021.06.032. Epub 2021 Jul 26. PubMed 34314700.
Backbone
  Vector backbone: pDONR221
  Vector type: Entry clone
Growth in bacteria
  Bacterial resistance: Kanamycin, 50 μg/mL
  Growth temperature: 37°C
  Growth strain: DH5alpha
  Copy number: High Copy
Gene/Insert
  Gene/Insert name: HUWE1
  Species: H. sapiens (human)
  Insert size (bp): 13122
  Mutation: A1376G/S1382A
  Entrez Gene: HUWE1 (a.k.a. ARF-BP1, HECTH9, HSPC272, Ib772, LASU1, MRXST, MULE, URE-B1, UREB1)
  Cloning method: Gibson Cloning
Terms and licenses: Academic/Nonprofit Terms; Industry Terms: Not Available to Industry
How to cite: pDONR221-HUWE1_UIM-mut was a gift from Eric Fischer (Addgene plasmid # 187147 ; http://n2t.net/addgene:187147 ; RRID:Addgene_187147)
